Addgene plasmid #201986: pcDNA3.1-KIT-V5/HIS
Purpose: expression of human KIT receptor tyrosine kinase in mammalian cells
Depositing lab: Pavel Krejčí. Publication: One reporter for in-cell activity profiling of majority of protein kinase oncogenes. Gudernova I, Foldynova-Trantirkova S, Ghannamova BE, Fafilek B, Varecha M, Balek L, Hruba E, Jonatova L, Jelinkova I, Kunova Bosakova M, Trantirek L, Mayer J, Krejci P. Elife. 2017 Feb 15;6. pii: e21536. doi: 10.7554/eLife.21536. PubMed 28199182.
Backbone
  Vector backbone: pcDNA3.1-V5/His
  Backbone manufacturer: Invitrogen
  Vector type: Mammalian Expression
Growth in bacteria
  Bacterial resistance: Ampicillin, 50 μg/mL
  Growth temperature: 37°C
  Growth strain: DH5alpha
  Growth instructions: Extend the time for phenotypic expression for an extra one hour before plating the bacteria
  Copy number: High Copy
Gene/Insert
  Gene/Insert name: KIT receptor tyrosine kinase
  Species: H. sapiens (human)
  Entrez Gene: KIT (a.k.a. C-Kit, CD117, MASTC, PBT, SCFR)
  Promoter: CMV
  Tag / fusion protein: V5, 6xHis (C terminal on backbone)
  Cloning method: TOPO Cloning
Terms and licenses: Academic/Nonprofit Terms; Industry Terms: Not Available to Industry
How to cite: pcDNA3.1-KIT-V5/HIS was a gift from Pavel Krejčí (Addgene plasmid # 201986 ; http://n2t.net/addgene:201986 ; RRID:Addgene_201986)
