[The description below was written by a language model from this plasmid's Addgene catalogue record and pLannotate feature annotations shown in this document.]
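Description:
pcDNA3.1-KIT-V5/HIS is a mammalian expression plasmid built on the Invitrogen pcDNA3.1-V5/His backbone, into which the human KIT receptor tyrosine kinase (also known as c-Kit, CD117 or SCFR, the cell-surface receptor for stem cell factor) was inserted by TOPO cloning. In the 8,447-nt full sequence, the KIT open reading frame sits downstream of the human cytomegalovirus immediate-early enhancer and promoter, which drive strong constitutive transcription in mammalian cells. A T7 promoter lies between the CMV promoter and the insert and can serve for in vitro transcription or as a sequencing primer site. The coding sequence is followed by a backbone-encoded V5 epitope tag and, according to the catalogue entry, a 6xHis tag. The His tag is not separately annotated in the feature table. These C-terminal tags allow antibody detection and metal-affinity purification of the receptor. Transcripts are terminated by the bovine growth hormone polyadenylation signal.

The plasmid is propagated in E. coli through a high-copy ColE1/pUC-type origin with ampicillin selection from the β-lactamase gene, and it also carries an f1 origin for single-stranded DNA production. A separate SV40 early promoter–neomycin phosphotransferase–SV40 poly(A) cassette permits G418 selection of stably transfected mammalian cells. Small annotated fragments (HIV-1 LTR, ble, lacI, bom) appear to be backbone remnants or partial annotation matches rather than functional elements. A second, 3,316-nt sequencing record covers only part of the plasmid: the CMV enhancer and part of the promoter joined directly to the end of the neomycin cassette and the bacterial backbone, without the KIT insert. The stated purpose is expression of human KIT in mammalian cells, and the associated publication concerns in-cell activity profiling of protein kinase oncogenes with a reporter.
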