Features (pLannotate 1.2.2; 21 found; start..end, strand, type, name):
     29..81      -  misc_feature   bom (fragment): basis of mobility region from pBR322
    236..615     +  enhancer       CMV enhancer: human cytomegalovirus immediate early enhancer
    616..819     +  promoter       CMV promoter: human cytomegalovirus (CMV) immediate early promoter
    815..848     +  LTR            5' LTR (truncated) (fragment): truncated 5' long terminal repeat (LTR) from HIV-1
    864..882     +  promoter       T7 promoter: promoter for bacteriophage T7 RNA polymerase
    940..3870    +  CDS            KIT: KIT_HUMAN - Also known as SCFR. Experimental evidence at protein level: Swiss-Prot protein existence level 1. Tyrosine-protein kinase that acts as cell-surface receptor for the cytokine KITLG/SCF and plays an essential role in the regulation of cell survival and proliferation, hematopoiesis, stem cell maintenance, gametogenesis, mast cell development, migration and function, and in melanogenesis. In response to KITLG/SCF binding, KIT can activate several signaling pathways. Phosphorylates PIK3R1, PLCG1, SH2B2/APS and CBL. Activates the AKT1 signaling pathway by phosphorylation of PIK3R1, the r
   3946..3987    +  CDS            V5 tag: epitope tag from simian virus 5
   4043..4267    +  polyA_signal   bGH poly(A) signal: bovine growth hormone polyadenylation signal
   4271..4292    +  promoter       SV40 promoter (fragment): SV40 enhancer and early promoter
   4313..4741    +  rep_origin     f1 ori (sequence partly withheld): f1 bacteriophage origin of replication; arrow indicates direction of (+) strand synthesis
   4755..5084    +  promoter       SV40 promoter: SV40 enhancer and early promoter
   5151..5942    +  CDS            neo: KKA2_KLEPN - Also known as kan, nptII. Experimental evidence at protein level: Swiss-Prot protein existence level 1. Resistance to kanamycin, neomycin, paromomycin, ribostamycin, butirosin and gentamicin B. From Klebsiella pneumoniae.
   5968..6126    +  CDS            ble (fragment): BLE_KLEPN - Experimental evidence at protein level: Swiss-Prot protein existence level 1. Binding protein with a strong affinity to the bleomycin family of antibiotics. Binds to CL990; an antimitotic-antibiotic compound. From Klebsiella pneumoniae.
   6121..6242    +  polyA_signal   SV40 poly(A) signal: SV40 polyadenylation signal
   6315..6331    -  protein_bind   lac operator: The lac repressor binds to the lac operator to inhibit transcription in E. coli. This inhibition can be relieved by adding lactose or isopropyl-β-D-thiogalactopyranoside (IPTG). lac repressor encoded by lacI
   6339..6369    -  promoter       lac promoter: promoter for the E. coli lac operon
   6384..6405    -  protein_bind   CAP binding site: CAP binding activates transcription in the presence of cAMP. E. coli catabolite activator protein
   6418..6510    -  CDS            lacI (fragment): lac repressor; lacI; The lac repressor binds to the lac operator to inhibit transcription in E. coli. This inhibition can be relieved by adding lactose or isopropyl-β-D-thiogalactopyranoside (IPTG).
   6693..7281    -  rep_origin     ori: high-copy-number ColE1/pMB1/pBR322/pUC origin of replication
   7452..8312    -  CDS            AmpR: β-lactamase; bla; confers resistance to ampicillin, carbenicillin, and related antibiotics
   8313..8417    -  promoter       AmpR promoter: bla
>Addgene plasmid #201986 | pcDNA3.1-KIT-V5/HIS | addgene full sequence | sequence record 435250 | Addgene NGS Result
CGACGGATCGGGAGATCTCCCGATCCCCTATGGTGCACTCTCAGTACAATCTGCTCTGATGCCGCATAGT
TAAGCCAGTATCTGCTCCCTGCTTGTGTGTTGGAGGTCGCTGAGTAGTGCGCGAGCAAAATTTAAGCTAC
AACAAGGCAAGGCTTGACCGACAATTGCATGAAGAATCTGCTTAGGGTTAGGCGTTTTGCGCTGCTTCGC
GATGTACGGGCCAGATATACGCGTTGACATTGATTATTGACTAGTTATTAATAGTAATCAATTACGGGGT
CATTAGTTCATAGCCCATATATGGAGTTCCGCGTTACATAACTTACGGTAAATGGCCCGCCTGGCTGACC
GCCCAACGACCCCCGCCCATTGACGTCAATAATGACGTATGTTCCCATAGTAACGCCAATAGGGACTTTC
CATTGACGTCAATGGGTGGAGTATTTACGGTAAACTGCCCACTTGGCAGTACATCAAGTGTATCATATGC
CAAGTACGCCCCCTATTGACGTCAATGACGGTAAATGGCCCGCCTGGCATTATGCCCAGTACATGACCTT
ATGGGACTTTCCTACTTGGCAGTACATCTACGTATTAGTCATCGCTATTACCATGGTGATGCGGTTTTGG
CAGTACATCAATGGGCGTGGATAGCGGTTTGACTCACGGGGATTTCCAAGTCTCCACCCCATTGACGTCA
ATGGGAGTTTGTTTTGGCACCAAAATCAACGGGACTTTCCAAAATGTCGTAACAACTCCGCCCCATTGAC
GCAAATGGGCGGTAGGCGTGTACGGTGGGAGGTCTATATAAGCAGAGCTCTCTGGCTAACTAGAGAACCC
ACTGCTTACTGGCTTATCGAAATTAATACGACTCACTATAGGGAGACCCAAGCTGGCTAGTTAAGCTTGG
TACCGAGCTCGGATCCAGTACCCTTCACCATGAGAGGCGCTCGCGGCGCCTGGGATTTTCTCTGCGTTCT
GCTCCTACTGCTTCGCGTCCAGACAGGCTCTTCTCAACCATCTGTGAGTCCAGGGGAACCGTCTCCACCA
TCCATCCATCCAGGAAAATCAGACTTAATAGTCCGCGTGGGCGACGAGATTAGGCTGTTATGCACTGATC
CGGGCTTTGTCAAATGGACTTTTGAGATCCTGGATGAAACGAATGAGAATAAGCAGAATGAATGGATCAC
GGAAAAGGCAGAAGCCACCAACACCGGCAAATACACGTGCACCAACAAACACGGCTTAAGCAATTCCATT
TATGTGTTTGTTAGAGATCCTGCCAAGCTTTTCCTTGTTGACCGCTCCTTGTATGGGAAAGAAGACAACG
ACACGCTGGTCCGCTGTCCTCTCACAGACCCAGAAGTGACCAATTATTCCCTCAAGGGGTGCCAGGGGAA
GCCTCTTCCCAAGGACTTGAGGTTTATTCCTGACCCCAAGGCGGGCATCATGATCAAAAGTGTGAAACGC
GCCTACCATCGGCTCTGTCTGCATTGTTCTGTGGACCAGGAGGGCAAGTCAGTGCTGTCGGAAAAATTCA
TCCTGAAAGTGAGGCCAGCCTTCAAAGCTGTGCCTGTTGTGTCTGTGTCCAAAGCAAGCTATCTTCTTAG
GGAAGGGGAAGAATTCACAGTGACGTGCACAATAAAAGATGTGTCTAGTTCTGTGTACTCAACGTGGAAA
AGAGAAAACAGTCAGCAGACTAAACTACAGGAGAAATATAATAGCTGGCATCACGGTGACTTCAATTATG
AACGTCAGGCAACGTTGACTATCAGTTCAGCGAGAGTTAATGATTCTGGAGTGTTCATGTGTTATGCCAA
TAATACTTTTGGATCAGCAAATGTCACAACAACCTTGGAAGTAGTAGATAAAGGATTCATTAATATCTTC
CCCATGATAAACACTACAGTATTTGTAAACGATGGAGAAAATGTAGATTTGATTGTTGAATATGAAGCAT
TCCCCAAACCTGAACACCAGCAGTGGATCTATATGAACAGAACCTTCACTGATAAATGGGAAGATTATCC
CAAGTCTGAGAATGAAAGTAATATCAGATACGTAAGTGAACTTCATCTAACGAGATTAAAAGGCACCGAA
GGAGGCACTTACACATTCCTAGTGTCCAATTCTGACGTCAATGCTGCCATAGCATTTAATGTTTATGTGA
ATACAAAACCAGAAATCCTGACTTACGACAGGCTCGTGAATGGCATGCTCCAATGTGTGGCAGCAGGATT
CCCAGAGCCCACAATAGATTGGTATTTTTGTCCAGGAACTGAGCAGAGATGCTCTGCTTCTGTACTGCCA
GTGGATGTGCAGACACTAAACTCATCTGGGCCACCGTTTGGAAAGCTAGTGGTTCAGAGTTCTATAGATT
CTAGTGCATTCAAGCACAATGGCACGGTTGAATGTAAGGCTTACAACGATGTGGGCAAGACTTCTGCCTA
TTTTAACTTTGCATTTAAAGGTAACAACAAAGAGCAAATCCATCCCCACACCCTGTTCACTCCTTTGCTG
ATTGGTTTCGTAATCGTAGCTGGCATGATGTGCATTATTGTGATGATTCTGACCTACAAATATTTACAGA
AACCCATGTATGAAGTACAGTGGAAGGTTGTTGAGGAGATAAATGGAAACAATTATGTTTACATAGACCC
AACACAACTTCCTTATGATCACAAATGGGAGTTTCCCAGAAACAGGCTGAGTTTTGGGAAAACCCTGGGT
GCTGGAGCTTTCGGGAAGGTTGTTGAGGCAACTGCTTATGGCTTAATTAAGTCAGATGCGGCCATGACTG
TCGCTGTAAAGATGCTCAAGCCGAGTGCCCATTTGACAGAACGGGAAGCCCTCATGTCTGAACTCAAAGT
CCTGAGTTACCTTGGTAATCACATGAATATTGTGAATCTACTTGGAGCCTGCACCATTGGAGGGCCCACC
CTGGTCATTACAGAATATTGTTGCTATGGTGATCTTTTGAATTTTTTGAGAAGAAAACGTGATTCATTTA
TTTGTTCAAAGCAGGAAGATCATGCAGAAGCTGCACTTTATAAGAATCTTCTGCATTCAAAGGAGTCTTC
CTGCAGCGATAGTACTAATGAGTACATGGACATGAAACCTGGAGTTTCTTATGTTGTCCCAACCAAGGCC
GACAAAAGGAGATCTGTGAGAATAGGCTCATACATAGAAAGAGATGTGACTCCCGCCATCATGGAGGATG
ACGAGTTGGCCCTAGACTTAGAAGACTTGCTGAGCTTTTCTTACCAGGTGGCAAAGGGCATGGCTTTCCT
CGCCTCCAAGAATTGTATTCACAGAGACTTGGCAGCCAGAAATATCCTCCTTACTCATGGTCGGATCACA
AAGATTTGTGATTTTGGTCTAGCCAGAGACATCAAGAATGATTCTAATTATGTGGTTAAAGGAAACGCTC
GACTACCTGTGAAGTGGATGGCACCTGAAAGCATTTTCAACTGTGTATACACGTTTGAAAGTGACGTCTG
GTCCTATGGGATTTTTCTTTGGGAGCTGTTCTCTTTAGGAAGCAGCCCCTATCCTGGAATGCCGGTCGAT
TCTAAGTTCTACAAGATGATCAAGGAAGGCTTCCGGATGCTCAGCCCTGAACACGCACCTGCTGAAATGT
ATGACATAATGAAGACTTGCTGGGATGCAGATCCCCTAAAAAGACCAACATTCAAGCAAATTGTTCAGCT
AATTGAGAAGCAGATTTCAGAGAGCACCAATCATATTTACTCCAACTTAGCAAACTGCAGCCCCAACCGA
CAGAAGCCCGTGGTAGACCATTCTGTGCGGATCAATTCTGTCGGCAGCACCGCTTCCTCCTCCCAGCCTC
TGCTTGTGCACGACGATGTCGGGAAGGGTCAAGACAATTCTGCAGATATCCAGCACAGTGGCGGCCGCTC
GAGTCTAGAGGGCCCGCGGTTCGAAGGTAAGCCTATCCCTAACCCTCTCCTCGGTCTCGATTCTACGCGT
ACCGGTCATCATCACCATCACCATTGAGTTTAAACCCGCTGATCAGCCTCGACTGTGCCTTCTAGTTGCC
AGCCATCTGTTGTTTGCCCCTCCCCCGTGCCTTCCTTGACCCTGGAAGGTGCCACTCCCACTGTCCTTTC
CTAATAAAATGAGGAAATTGCATCGCATTGTCTGAGTAGGTGTCATTCTATTCTGGGGGGTGGGGTGGGG
CAGGACAGCAAGGGGGAGGATTGGGAAGACAATAGCAGGCATGCTGGGGATGCGGTGGGCTCTATGGCTT
CTGAGGCGGAAAGAACCAGCTGGGGCTCTAGGGGGTATCCCC
[124 nt withheld, positions 4313-4436]
C
[91 nt withheld, positions 4438-4528]
A
[49 nt withheld, positions 4530-4578]
CCTTTGACGTTGGAGTCCACGTTCTTT
[37 nt withheld, positions 4606-4642]
ACCCTATCTCGGTCTATTCTTTTGATTTATAAGGGATTTTGCCGATTTCGGCCTATTGGTTAAAAAATGA
GCTGATTTAACAAAAATTTAACGCGAATTAATTCTGTGGAATGTGTGTCAGTTAGGGTGTGGAAAGTCCC
CAGGCTCCCCAGCAGGCAGAAGTATGCAAAGCATGCATCTCAATTAGTCAGCAACCAGGTGTGGAAAGTC
CCCAGGCTCCCCAGCAGGCAGAAGTATGCAAAGCATGCATCTCAATTAGTCAGCAACCATAGTCCCGCCC
CTAACTCCGCCCATCCCGCCCCTAACTCCGCCCAGTTCCGCCCATTCTCCGCCCCATGGCTGACTAATTT
TTTTTATTTATGCAGAGGCCGAGGCCGCCTCTGCCTCTGAGCTATTCCAGAAGTAGTGAGGAGGCTTTTT
TGGAGGCCTAGGCTTTTGCAAAAAGCTCCCGGGAGCTTGTATATCCATTTTCGGATCTGATCAAGAGACA
GGATGAGGATCGTTTCGCATGATTGAACAAGATGGATTGCACGCAGGTTCTCCGGCCGCTTGGGTGGAGA
GGCTATTCGGCTATGACTGGGCACAACAGACAATCGGCTGCTCTGATGCCGCCGTGTTCCGGCTGTCAGC
GCAGGGGCGCCCGGTTCTTTTTGTCAAGACCGACCTGTCCGGTGCCCTGAATGAACTGCAGGACGAGGCA
GCGCGGCTATCGTGGCTGGCCACGACGGGCGTTCCTTGCGCAGCTGTGCTCGACGTTGTCACTGAAGCGG
GAAGGGACTGGCTGCTATTGGGCGAAGTGCCGGGGCAGGATCTCCTGTCATCTCACCTTGCTCCTGCCGA
GAAAGTATCCATCATGGCTGATGCAATGCGGCGGCTGCATACGCTTGATCCGGCTACCTGCCCATTCGAC
CACCAAGCGAAACATCGCATCGAGCGAGCACGTACTCGGATGGAAGCCGGTCTTGTCGATCAGGATGATC
TGGACGAAGAGCATCAGGGGCTCGCGCCAGCCGAACTGTTCGCCAGGCTCAAGGCGCGCATGCCCGACGG
CGAGGATCTCGTCGTGACCCATGGCGATGCCTGCTTGCCGAATATCATGGTGGAAAATGGCCGCTTTTCT
GGATTCATCGACTGTGGCCGGCTGGGTGTGGCGGACCGCTATCAGGACATAGCGTTGGCTACCCGTGATA
TTGCTGAAGAGCTTGGCGGCGAATGGGCTGACCGCTTCCTCGTGCTTTACGGTATCGCCGCTCCCGATTC
GCAGCGCATCGCCTTCTATCGCCTTCTTGACGAGTTCTTCTGAGCGGGACTCTGGGGTTCGCGAAATGAC
CGACCAAGCGACGCCCAACCTGCCATCACGAGATTTCGATTCCACCGCCGCCTTCTATGAAAGGTTGGGC
TTCGGAATCGTTTTCCGGGACGCCGGCTGGATGATCCTCCAGCGCGGGGATCTCATGCTGGAGTTCTTCG
CCCACCCCAACTTGTTTATTGCAGCTTATAATGGTTACAAATAAAGCAATAGCATCACAAATTTCACAAA
TAAAGCATTTTTTTCACTGCATTCTAGTTGTGGTTTGTCCAAACTCATCAATGTATCTTATCATGTCTGT
ATACCGTCGACCTCTAGCTAGAGCTTGGCGTAATCATGGTCATAGCTGTTTCCTGTGTGAAATTGTTATC
CGCTCACAATTCCACACAACATACGAGCCGGAAGCATAAAGTGTAAAGCCTGGGGTGCCTAATGAGTGAG
CTAACTCACATTAATTGCGTTGCGCTCACTGCCCGCTTTCCAGTCGGGAAACCTGTCGTGCCAGCTGCAT
TAATGAATCGGCCAACGCGCGGGGAGAGGCGGTTTGCGTATTGGGCGCTCTTCCGCTTCCTCGCTCACTG
ACTCGCTGCGCTCGGTCGTTCGGCTGCGGCGAGCGGTATCAGCTCACTCAAAGGCGGTAATACGGTTATC
CACAGAATCAGGGGATAACGCAGGAAAGAACATGTGAGCAAAAGGCCAGCAAAAGGCCAGGAACCGTAAA
AAGGCCGCGTTGCTGGCGTTTTTCCATAGGCTCCGCCCCCCTGACGAGCATCACAAAAATCGACGCTCAA
GTCAGAGGTGGCGAAACCCGACAGGACTATAAAGATACCAGGCGTTTCCCCCTGGAAGCTCCCTCGTGCG
CTCTCCTGTTCCGACCCTGCCGCTTACCGGATACCTGTCCGCCTTTCTCCCTTCGGGAAGCGTGGCGCTT
TCTCATAGCTCACGCTGTAGGTATCTCAGTTCGGTGTAGGTCGTTCGCTCCAAGCTGGGCTGTGTGCACG
AACCCCCCGTTCAGCCCGACCGCTGCGCCTTATCCGGTAACTATCGTCTTGAGTCCAACCCGGTAAGACA
CGACTTATCGCCACTGGCAGCAGCCACTGGTAACAGGATTAGCAGAGCGAGGTATGTAGGCGGTGCTACA
GAGTTCTTGAAGTGGTGGCCTAACTACGGCTACACTAGAAGAACAGTATTTGGTATCTGCGCTCTGCTGA
AGCCAGTTACCTTCGGAAAAAGAGTTGGTAGCTCTTGATCCGGCAAACAAACCACCGCTGGTAGCGGTGG
TTTTTTTGTTTGCAAGCAGCAGATTACGCGCAGAAAAAAAGGATCTCAAGAAGATCCTTTGATCTTTTCT
ACGGGGTCTGACGCTCAGTGGAACGAAAACTCACGTTAAGGGATTTTGGTCATGAGATTATCAAAAAGGA
TCTTCACCTAGATCCTTTTAAATTAAAAATGAAGTTTTAAATCAATCTAAAGTATATATGAGTAAACTTG
GTCTGACAGTTACCAATGCTTAATCAGTGAGGCACCTATCTCAGCGATCTGTCTATTTCGTTCATCCATA
GTTGCCTGACTCCCCGTCGTGTAGATAACTACGATACGGGAGGGCTTACCATCTGGCCCCAGTGCTGCAA
TGATACCGCGAGACCCACGCTCACCGGCTCCAGATTTATCAGCAATAAACCAGCCAGCCGGAAGGGCCGA
GCGCAGAAGTGGTCCTGCAACTTTATCCGCCTCCATCCAGTCTATTAATTGTTGCCGGGAAGCTAGAGTA
AGTAGTTCGCCAGTTAATAGTTTGCGCAACGTTGTTGCCATTGCTACAGGCATCGTGGTGTCACGCTCGT
CGTTTGGTATGGCTTCATTCAGCTCCGGTTCCCAACGATCAAGGCGAGTTACATGATCCCCCATGTTGTG
CAAAAAAGCGGTTAGCTCCTTCGGTCCTCCGATCGTTGTCAGAAGTAAGTTGGCCGCAGTGTTATCACTC
ATGGTTATGGCAGCACTGCATAATTCTCTTACTGTCATGCCATCCGTAAGATGCTTTTCTGTGACTGGTG
AGTACTCAACCAAGTCATTCTGAGAATAGTGTATGCGGCGACCGAGTTGCTCTTGCCCGGCGTCAATACG
GGATAATACCGCGCCACATAGCAGAACTTTAAAAGTGCTCATCATTGGAAAACGTTCTTCGGGGCGAAAA
CTCTCAAGGATCTTACCGCTGTTGAGATCCAGTTCGATGTAACCCACTCGTGCACCCAACTGATCTTCAG
CATCTTTTACTTTCACCAGCGTTTCTGGGTGAGCAAAAACAGGAAGGCAAAATGCCGCAAAAAAGGGAAT
AAGGGCGACACGGAAATGTTGAATACTCATACTCTTCCTTTTTCAATATTATTGAAGCATTTATCAGGGT
TATTGTCTCATGAGCGGATACATATTTGAATGTATTTAGAAAAATAAACAAATAGGGGTTCCGCGCACAT
TTCCCCGAAAAGTGCCACCTGACGT
