Features (pLannotate 1.2.2; 13 found; start..end, strand, type, name):
     12..64      -  misc_feature   bom (fragment): basis of mobility region from pBR322
    219..598     +  enhancer       CMV enhancer: human cytomegalovirus immediate early enhancer
    599..704     +  promoter       CMV promoter (fragment): human cytomegalovirus (CMV) immediate early promoter
    704..797     +  CDS            NeoR/KanR (fragment): aminoglycoside phosphotransferase confers resistance to neomycin, kanamycin, and G418 (Geneticin®)
    820..978     +  CDS            ble (fragment): BLE_KLEPN - Experimental evidence at protein level: Swiss-Prot protein existence level 1. Binding protein with a strong affinity to the bleomycin family of antibiotics. Binds to CL990; an antimitotic-antibiotic compound. From Klebsiella pneumoniae.
    973..1094    +  polyA_signal   SV40 poly(A) signal: SV40 polyadenylation signal
   1167..1183    -  protein_bind   lac operator: The lac repressor binds to the lac operator to inhibit transcription in E. coli. This inhibition can be relieved by adding lactose or isopropyl-β-D-thiogalactopyranoside (IPTG). lac repressor encoded by lacI
   1191..1221    -  promoter       lac promoter: promoter for the E. coli lac operon
   1236..1257    -  protein_bind   CAP binding site: CAP binding activates transcription in the presence of cAMP. E. coli catabolite activator protein
   1270..1362    -  CDS            lacI (fragment): lac repressor; lacI; The lac repressor binds to the lac operator to inhibit transcription in E. coli. This inhibition can be relieved by adding lactose or isopropyl-β-D-thiogalactopyranoside (IPTG).
   1545..2133    -  rep_origin     ori: high-copy-number ColE1/pMB1/pBR322/pUC origin of replication
   2304..3164    -  CDS            AmpR: β-lactamase; bla; confers resistance to ampicillin, carbenicillin, and related antibiotics
   3165..3269    -  promoter       AmpR promoter: bla
>Addgene plasmid #201986 | pcDNA3.1-KIT-V5/HIS Sequencing Result | analyzer sequence | sequence record 429007
TCCCGATCCCCTATGGTGCACTCTCAGTACAATCTGCTCTGATGCCGCATAGTTAAGCCAGTATCTGCTC
CCTGCTTGTGTGTTGGAGGTCGCTGAGTAGTGCGCGAGCAAAATTTAAGCTACAACAAGGCAAGGCTTGA
CCGACAATTGCATGAAGAATCTGCTTAGGGTTAGGCGTTTTGCGCTGCTTCGCGATGTACGGGCCAGATA
TACGCGTTGACATTGATTATTGACTAGTTATTAATAGTAATCAATTACGGGGTCATTAGTTCATAGCCCA
TATATGGAGTTCCGCGTTACATAACTTACGGTAAATGGCCCGCCTGGCTGACCGCCCAACGACCCCCGCC
CATTGACGTCAATAATGACGTATGTTCCCATAGTAACGCCAATAGGGACTTTCCATTGACGTCAATGGGT
GGAGTATTTACGGTAAACTGCCCACTTGGCAGTACATCAAGTGTATCATATGCCAAGTACGCCCCCTATT
GACGTCAATGACGGTAAATGGCCCGCCTGGCATTATGCCCAGTACATGACCTTATGGGACTTTCCTACTT
GGCAGTACATCTACGTATTAGTCATCGCTATTACCATGGTGATGCGGTTTTGGCAGTACATCAATGGGCG
TGGATAGCGGTTTGACTCACGGGGATTTCCAAGTCTCCACCCCATTGACGTCAATGGGAGTTTGTTTTGG
CACCGAATGGGCTGACCGCTTCCTCGTGCTTTACGGTATCGCCGCTCCCGATTCGCAGCGCATCGCCTTC
TATCGCCTTCTTGACGAGTTCTTCTGAGCGGGACTCTGGGGTTCGCGAAATGACCGACCAAGCGACGCCC
AACCTGCCATCACGAGATTTCGATTCCACCGCCGCCTTCTATGAAAGGTTGGGCTTCGGAATCGTTTTCC
GGGACGCCGGCTGGATGATCCTCCAGCGCGGGGATCTCATGCTGGAGTTCTTCGCCCACCCCAACTTGTT
TATTGCAGCTTATAATGGTTACAAATAAAGCAATAGCATCACAAATTTCACAAATAAAGCATTTTTTTCA
CTGCATTCTAGTTGTGGTTTGTCCAAACTCATCAATGTATCTTATCATGTCTGTATACCGTCGACCTCTA
GCTAGAGCTTGGCGTAATCATGGTCATAGCTGTTTCCTGTGTGAAATTGTTATCCGCTCACAATTCCACA
CAACATACGAGCCGGAAGCATAAAGTGTAAAGCCTGGGGTGCCTAATGAGTGAGCTAACTCACATTAATT
GCGTTGCGCTCACTGCCCGCTTTCCAGTCGGGAAACCTGTCGTGCCAGCTGCATTAATGAATCGGCCAAC
GCGCGGGGAGAGGCGGTTTGCGTATTGGGCGCTCTTCCGCTTCCTCGCTCACTGACTCGCTGCGCTCGGT
CGTTCGGCTGCGGCGAGCGGTATCAGCTCACTCAAAGGCGGTAATACGGTTATCCACAGAATCAGGGGAT
AACGCAGGAAAGAACATGTGAGCAAAAGGCCAGCAAAAGGCCAGGAACCGTAAAAAGGCCGCGTTGCTGG
CGTTTTTCCATAGGCTCCGCCCCCCTGACGAGCATCACAAAAATCGACGCTCAAGTCAGAGGTGGCGAAA
CCCGACAGGACTATAAAGATACCAGGCGTTTCCCCCTGGAAGCTCCCTCGTGCGCTCTCCTGTTCCGACC
CTGCCGCTTACCGGATACCTGTCCGCCTTTCTCCCTTCGGGAAGCGTGGCGCTTTCTCATAGCTCACGCT
GTAGGTATCTCAGTTCGGTGTAGGTCGTTCGCTCCAAGCTGGGCTGTGTGCACGAACCCCCCGTTCAGCC
CGACCGCTGCGCCTTATCCGGTAACTATCGTCTTGAGTCCAACCCGGTAAGACACGACTTATCGCCACTG
GCAGCAGCCACTGGTAACAGGATTAGCAGAGCGAGGTATGTAGGCGGTGCTACAGAGTTCTTGAAGTGGT
GGCCTAACTACGGCTACACTAGAAGAACAGTATTTGGTATCTGCGCTCTGCTGAAGCCAGTTACCTTCGG
AAAAAGAGTTGGTAGCTCTTGATCCGGCAAACAAACCACCGCTGGTAGCGGTGGTTTTTTTGTTTGCAAG
CAGCAGATTACGCGCAGAAAAAAAGGATCTCAAGAAGATCCTTTGATCTTTTCTACGGGGTCTGACGCTC
AGTGGAACGAAAACTCACGTTAAGGGATTTTGGTCATGAGATTATCAAAAAGGATCTTCACCTAGATCCT
TTTAAATTAAAAATGAAGTTTTAAATCAATCTAAAGTATATATGAGTAAACTTGGTCTGACAGTTACCAA
TGCTTAATCAGTGAGGCACCTATCTCAGCGATCTGTCTATTTCGTTCATCCATAGTTGCCTGACTCCCCG
TCGTGTAGATAACTACGATACGGGAGGGCTTACCATCTGGCCCCAGTGCTGCAATGATACCGCGAGACCC
ACGCTCACCGGCTCCAGATTTATCAGCAATAAACCAGCCAGCCGGAAGGGCCGAGCGCAGAAGTGGTCCT
GCAACTTTATCCGCCTCCATCCAGTCTATTAATTGTTGCCGGGAAGCTAGAGTAAGTAGTTCGCCAGTTA
ATAGTTTGCGCAACGTTGTTGCCATTGCTACAGGCATCGTGGTGTCACGCTCGTCGTTTGGTATGGCTTC
ATTCAGCTCCGGTTCCCAACGATCAAGGCGAGTTACATGATCCCCCATGTTGTGCAAAAAAGCGGTTAGC
TCCTTCGGTCCTCCGATCGTTGTCAGAAGTAAGTTGGCCGCAGTGTTATCACTCATGGTTATGGCAGCAC
TGCATAATTCTCTTACTGTCATGCCATCCGTAAGATGCTTTTCTGTGACTGGTGAGTACTCAACCAAGTC
ATTCTGAGAATAGTGTATGCGGCGACCGAGTTGCTCTTGCCCGGCGTCAATACGGGATAATACCGCGCCA
CATAGCAGAACTTTAAAAGTGCTCATCATTGGAAAACGTTCTTCGGGGCGAAAACTCTCAAGGATCTTAC
CGCTGTTGAGATCCAGTTCGATGTAACCCACTCGTGCACCCAACTGATCTTCAGCATCTTTTACTTTCAC
CAGCGTTTCTGGGTGAGCAAAAACAGGAAGGCAAAATGCCGCAAAAAAGGGAATAAGGGCGACACGGAAA
TGTTGAATACTCATACTCTTCCTTTTTCAATATTATTGAAGCATTTATCAGGGTTATTGTCTCATGAGCG
GATACATATTTGAATGTATTTAGAAAAATAAACAAATAGGGGTTCCGCGCACATTTCCCCGAAAAGTGCC
ACCTGACGTCGACGGATCGGGAGATC
